Addgene plasmid #186016: pQE-80L 2xHis-LRRK2 Armadillo 1-159
Purpose: 2xHis-LRRK2 Armadillo 1-159
Depositing lab: Suzanne Pfeffer. Depositing organization: Stanford University. Publication: A feed-forward pathway drives LRRK2 kinase membrane recruitment and activation. Vides EG, Adhikari A, Chiang CY, Lis P, Purlyte E, Limouse C, Shumate JL, Spinola-Lasso E, Dhekne HS, Alessi DR, Pfeffer SR. Elife. 2022 Sep 23;11:e79771. doi: 10.7554/eLife.79771. PubMed 36149401.
Backbone
  Vector backbone: pQE-80L
  Vector type: Bacterial Expression
Growth in bacteria
  Bacterial resistance: Ampicillin, 100 μg/mL
  Growth temperature: 37°C
  Growth strain: DH5alpha
  Copy number: Unknown
Gene/Insert
  Gene/Insert name: 2xHis-LRRK2 Armadillo 1-159
  Species: H. sapiens (human)
  Mutation: See depositor's comments below.
  Entrez Gene: LRRK2 (a.k.a. AURA17, DARDARIN, PARK8, RIPK7, ROCO2)
  Cloning method: Gibson Cloning
  Sequencing primers: 5′ CGGATAACAATTTCACACAG
Terms and licenses: Academic/Nonprofit Terms; Industry Terms: Not Available to Industry
Depositor comments: Please note this plasmid contains a R68H mutation in the insert. This mutation is not known to affect plasmid function.
How to cite: pQE-80L 2xHis-LRRK2 Armadillo 1-159 was a gift from Suzanne Pfeffer (Addgene plasmid # 186016 ; http://n2t.net/addgene:186016 ; RRID:Addgene_186016)
