[The description below was written by a language model from this plasmid's Addgene catalogue record and pLannotate feature annotations shown in this document.]
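Description:
pQE-80L 2xHis-LRRK2 Armadillo 1-159 is a 5,240 bp bacterial expression plasmid built on the pQE-80L backbone for producing an N-terminal fragment of human LRRK2 in E. coli. It replicates from a ColE1/pMB1-type origin, with a pBR322 bom region and only a short remnant of rop nearby, and is selected with ampicillin through the β-lactamase (AmpR) gene and its own promoter. The backbone also carries a chloramphenicol acetyltransferase coding sequence preceded by only a fragment of the cat promoter and followed by the rrnB T1 terminator. The record lists ampicillin as the only selection, and copy number is given as unknown.

The expression cassette is driven by the bacteriophage T5 promoter, which is recognised by E. coli RNA polymerase and is controlled by an embedded lac operator plus a second operator just downstream. A lacI gene under the stronger lacIq promoter on the same plasmid supplies repressor in cis, so transcription stays off until it is induced with IPTG, without relying on a particular host strain. The open reading frame begins with two consecutive 6xHis tags separated by a short linker. These are followed by residues 1–159 of LRRK2, part of its Armadillo domain, and transcription ends at the lambda t0 terminator. The insert was introduced by Gibson cloning. It carries an R68H substitution, which the depositor says is not known to affect function.

The design suits inducible expression and metal-affinity purification of this Armadillo fragment. The associated publication concerns LRRK2 kinase membrane recruitment and activation, but the record does not describe specific assays for this plasmid.
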