Features (pLannotate 1.2.2; 18 found; start..end, strand, type, name):
     10..54      +  promoter       T5 promoter: bacteriophage T5 promoter for E. coli RNA polymerase, with embedded lac operator
     62..78      +  protein_bind   lac operator: The lac repressor binds to the lac operator to inhibit transcription in E. coli. This inhibition can be relieved by adding lactose or isopropyl-β-D-thiogalactopyranoside (IPTG). lac repressor encoded by lacI
    118..135     +  CDS            7xHis (fragment): 6xHis affinity tag
    145..162     +  CDS            7xHis (fragment): 6xHis affinity tag
    169..645     +  CDS            LRRK2 (fragment): LRRK2_HUMAN - Also known as PARK8. Experimental evidence at protein level: Swiss-Prot protein existence level 1. Serine/threonine-protein kinase which phosphorylates a broad range of proteins involved in multiple processes such as neuronal plasticity, autophagy, and vesicle trafficking (PubMed:20949042, PubMed:22012985, PubMed:26824392, PubMed:29125462, PubMed:28720718, PubMed:29127255, PubMed:30398148, PubMed:29212815, PubMed:30635421, PubMed:21850687, PubMed:23395371, PubMed:17114044, PubMed:24687852, PubMed:26014385, PubMed:25201882). Is a key regulator of RAB GTPases by regulating the GTP/
    697..791     +  terminator     lambda t0 terminator: transcription terminator from phage lambda
    806..834     +  promoter       cat promoter (fragment): promoter of the E. coli cat gene encoding chloramphenicol acetyltransferase
    835..1491    +  CDS            cat: CAT_ECOLX - Experimental evidence at protein level: Swiss-Prot protein existence level 1. This enzyme is an effector of chloramphenicol resistance in bacteria. From Escherichia coli. This protein is used as a marker in many commonly used cloning vectors, such as pACYC184.
   1559..1645    +  terminator     rrnB T1 terminator: Escherichia coli rrnB; transcription terminator T1 from the E. coli rrnB gene
   1668..1685    -  promoter       tet promoter (fragment): E. coli promoter for tetracycline efflux protein gene
   1704..1725    -  protein_bind   CAP binding site: CAP binding activates transcription in the presence of cAMP. E. coli catabolite activator protein
   1738..2820    -  CDS            lacI: lac repressor; lacI; The lac repressor binds to the lac operator to inhibit transcription in E. coli. This inhibition can be relieved by adding lactose or isopropyl-β-D-thiogalactopyranoside (IPTG).
   2821..2898    -  promoter       lacIq promoter: lacI (mutant); In the lacIq allele, a single base change in the promoter boosts expression of the lacI gene about 10-fold.
   2947..2988    +  CDS            rop (fragment): Rop protein, which maintains plasmids at low copy number; rop
   3090..3230    +  misc_feature   bom: basis of mobility region from pBR322
   3416..4004    -  rep_origin     ori: high-copy-number ColE1/pMB1/pBR322/pUC origin of replication
   4175..5035    -  CDS            AmpR: β-lactamase; bla; confers resistance to ampicillin, carbenicillin, and related antibiotics
   5036..5140    -  promoter       AmpR promoter: bla
>Addgene plasmid #186016 | pQE-80L 2xHis-LRRK2 Armadillo 1-159 | addgene full sequence | sequence record 366229 | Addgene NGS Result
CTCGAGAAATCATAAAAAATTTATTTGCTTTGTGAGCGGATAACAATTATAATAGATTCAATTGTGAGCG
GATAACAATTTCACACAGAATTCATTAAAGAGGAGAAATTAACTATGCATCACCATCACCATCACAGAGG
ATCGCATCACCATCACCATCACGGATCCATGGCTAGTGGCAGCTGTCAGGGGTGCGAAGAGGACGAGGAA
ACTCTGAAGAAGTTGATAGTCAGGCTGAACAATGTCCAGGAAGGAAAACAGATAGAAACGCTGGTCCAAA
TCCTGGAGGATCTGCTGGTGTTCACGTACTCCGAGCACGCCTCCAAGTTATTTCAAGGCAAAAATATCCA
TGTGCCTCTGTTGATCGTCTTGGACTCCTATATGAGAGTCGCGAGTGTGCAGCAGGTGGGTTGGTCACTT
CTGTGCAAATTAATAGAAGTCTGTCCAGGTACAATGCAAAGCTTAATGGGACCCCAGGATGTTGGAAATG
ATTGGGAAGTCCTTGGTGTTCACCAATTGATTCTTAAAATGCTAACAGTTCATAATGCCAGTGTAAACTT
GTCAGTGATTGGACTGAAGACCTTAGATCTCCTCCTAACTTCAGGTAAAATCACCTTGCTGATATTGGAT
GAAGAAAGTGATATTTAGTCTAGAATTCCCTGCAGGTAATTAAATAAGCTTAATTAGCTGAGCTTGGACT
CCTGTTGATAGATCCAGTAATGACCTCAGAACTCCATCTGGATTTGTTCAGAACGCTCGGTTGCCGCCGG
GCGTTTTTTATTGGTGAGAATCCAAGCTAGCTTGGCGAGATTTTCAGGAGCTAAGGAAGCTAAAATGGAG
AAAAAAATCACTGGATATACCACCGTTGATATATCCCAATGGCATCGTAAAGAACATTTTGAGGCATTTC
AGTCAGTTGCTCAATGTACCTATAACCAGACCGTTCAGCTGGATATTACGGCCTTTTTAAAGACCGTAAA
GAAAAATAAGCACAAGTTTTATCCGGCCTTTATTCACATTCTTGCCCGCCTGATGAATGCTCATCCGGAA
TTTCGTATGGCAATGAAAGACGGTGAGCTGGTGATATGGGATAGTGTTCACCCTTGTTACACCGTTTTCC
ATGAGCAAACTGAAACGTTTTCATCGCTCTGGAGTGAATACCACGACGATTTCCGGCAGTTTCTACACAT
ATATTCGCAAGATGTGGCGTGTTACGGTGAAAACCTGGCCTATTTCCCTAAAGGGTTTATTGAGAATATG
TTTTTCGTCTCAGCCAATCCCTGGGTGAGTTTCACCAGTTTTGATTTAAACGTGGCCAATATGGACAACT
TCTTCGCCCCCGTTTTCACCATGGGCAAATATTATACGCAAGGCGACAAGGTGCTGATGCCGCTGGCGAT
TCAGGTTCATCATGCCGTTTGTGATGGCTTCCATGTCGGCAGAATGCTTAATGAATTACAACAGTACTGC
GATGAGTGGCAGGGCGGGGCGTAATTTTTTTAAGGCAGTTATTGGTGCCCTTAAACGCCTGGGGTAATGA
CTCTCTAGCTTGAGGCATCAAATAAAACGAAAGGCTCAGTCGAAAGACTGGGCCTTTCGTTTTATCTGTT
GTTTGTCGGTGAACGCTCTCCTGAGTAGGACAAATCCGCCCTCTAGATTACGTGCAGTCGATGATAAGCT
GTCAAACATGAGAATTGTGCCTAATGAGTGAGCTAACTTACATTAATTGCGTTGCGCTCACTGCCCGCTT
TCCAGTCGGGAAACCTGTCGTGCCAGCTGCATTAATGAATCGGCCAACGCGCGGGGAGAGGCGGTTTGCG
TATTGGGCGCCAGGGTGGTTTTTCTTTTCACCAGTGAGACGGGCAACAGCTGATTGCCCTTCACCGCCTG
GCCCTGAGAGAGTTGCAGCAAGCGGTCCACGCTGGTTTGCCCCAGCAGGCGAAAATCCTGTTTGATGGTG
GTTAACGGCGGGATATAACATGAGCTGTCTTCGGTATCGTCGTATCCCACTACCGAGATATCCGCACCAA
CGCGCAGCCCGGACTCGGTAATGGCGCGCATTGCGCCCAGCGCCATCTGATCGTTGGCAACCAGCATCGC
AGTGGGAACGATGCCCTCATTCAGCATTTGCATGGTTTGTTGAAAACCGGACATGGCACTCCAGTCGCCT
TCCCGTTCCGCTATCGGCTGAATTTGATTGCGAGTGAGATATTTATGCCAGCCAGCCAGACGCAGACGCG
CCGAGACAGAACTTAATGGGCCCGCTAACAGCGCGATTTGCTGGTGACCCAATGCGACCAGATGCTCCAC
GCCCAGTCGCGTACCGTCTTCATGGGAGAAAATAATACTGTTGATGGGTGTCTGGTCAGAGACATCAAGA
AATAACGCCGGAACATTAGTGCAGGCAGCTTCCACAGCAATGGCATCCTGGTCATCCAGCGGATAGTTAA
TGATCAGCCCACTGACGCGTTGCGCGAGAAGATTGTGCACCGCCGCTTTACAGGCTTCGACGCCGCTTCG
TTCTACCATCGACACCACCACGCTGGCACCCAGTTGATCGGCGCGAGATTTAATCGCCGCGACAATTTGC
GACGGCGCGTGCAGGGCCAGACTGGAGGTGGCAACGCCAATCAGCAACGACTGTTTGCCCGCCAGTTGTT
GTGCCACGCGGTTGGGAATGTAATTCAGCTCCGCCATCGCCGCTTCCACTTTTTCCCGCGTTTTCGCAGA
AACGTGGCTGGCCTGGTTCACCACGCGGGAAACGGTCTGATAAGAGACACCGGCATACTCTGCGACATCG
TATAACGTTACTGGTTTCACATTCACCACCCTGAATTGACTCTCTTCCGGGCGCTATCATGCCATACCGC
GAAAGGTTTTGCACCATTCGATGGTGTCGGAATTTCGGGCAGCGTTGGGTCCTGGCCACGGGTGCGCATG
ATCTAGAGCTGCCTCGCGCGTTTCGGTGATGACGGTGAAAACCTCTGACACATGCAGCTCCCGGAGACGG
TCACAGCTTGTCTGTAAGCGGATGCCGGGAGCAGACAAGCCCGTCAGGGCGCGTCAGCGGGTGTTGGCGG
GTGTCGGGGCGCAGCCATGACCCAGTCACGTAGCGATAGCGGAGTGTATACTGGCTTAACTATGCGGCAT
CAGAGCAGATTGTACTGAGAGTGCACCATATGCGGTGTGAAATACCGCACAGATGCGTAAGGAGAAAATA
CCGCATCAGGCGCTCTTCCGCTTCCTCGCTCACTGACTCGCTGCGCTCGGTCGTTCGGCTGCGGCGAGCG
GTATCAGCTCACTCAAAGGCGGTAATACGGTTATCCACAGAATCAGGGGATAACGCAGGAAAGAACATGT
GAGCAAAAGGCCAGCAAAAGGCCAGGAACCGTAAAAAGGCCGCGTTGCTGGCGTTTTTCCATAGGCTCCG
CCCCCCTGACGAGCATCACAAAAATCGACGCTCAAGTCAGAGGTGGCGAAACCCGACAGGACTATAAAGA
TACCAGGCGTTTCCCCCTGGAAGCTCCCTCGTGCGCTCTCCTGTTCCGACCCTGCCGCTTACCGGATACC
TGTCCGCCTTTCTCCCTTCGGGAAGCGTGGCGCTTTCTCATAGCTCACGCTGTAGGTATCTCAGTTCGGT
GTAGGTCGTTCGCTCCAAGCTGGGCTGTGTGCACGAACCCCCCGTTCAGCCCGACCGCTGCGCCTTATCC
GGTAACTATCGTCTTGAGTCCAACCCGGTAAGACACGACTTATCGCCACTGGCAGCAGCCACTGGTAACA
GGATTAGCAGAGCGAGGTATGTAGGCGGTGCTACAGAGTTCTTGAAGTGGTGGCCTAACTACGGCTACAC
TAGAAGGACAGTATTTGGTATCTGCGCTCTGCTGAAGCCAGTTACCTTCGGAAAAAGAGTTGGTAGCTCT
TGATCCGGCAAACAAACCACCGCTGGTAGCGGTGGTTTTTTTGTTTGCAAGCAGCAGATTACGCGCAGAA
AAAAAGGATCTCAAGAAGATCCTTTGATCTTTTCTACGGGGTCTGACGCTCAGTGGAACGAAAACTCACG
TTAAGGGATTTTGGTCATGAGATTATCAAAAAGGATCTTCACCTAGATCCTTTTAAATTAAAAATGAAGT
TTTAAATCAATCTAAAGTATATATGAGTAAACTTGGTCTGACAGTTACCAATGCTTAATCAGTGAGGCAC
CTATCTCAGCGATCTGTCTATTTCGTTCATCCATAGTTGCCTGACTCCCCGTCGTGTAGATAACTACGAT
ACGGGAGGGCTTACCATCTGGCCCCAGTGCTGCAATGATACCGCGAGACCCACGCTCACCGGCTCCAGAT
TTATCAGCAATAAACCAGCCAGCCGGAAGGGCCGAGCGCAGAAGTGGTCCTGCAACTTTATCCGCCTCCA
TCCAGTCTATTAATTGTTGCCGGGAAGCTAGAGTAAGTAGTTCGCCAGTTAATAGTTTGCGCAACGTTGT
TGCCATTGCTACAGGCATCGTGGTGTCACGCTCGTCGTTTGGTATGGCTTCATTCAGCTCCGGTTCCCAA
CGATCAAGGCGAGTTACATGATCCCCCATGTTGTGCAAAAAAGCGGTTAGCTCCTTCGGTCCTCCGATCG
TTGTCAGAAGTAAGTTGGCCGCAGTGTTATCACTCATGGTTATGGCAGCACTGCATAATTCTCTTACTGT
CATGCCATCCGTAAGATGCTTTTCTGTGACTGGTGAGTACTCAACCAAGTCATTCTGAGAATAGTGTATG
CGGCGACCGAGTTGCTCTTGCCCGGCGTCAATACGGGATAATACCGCGCCACATAGCAGAACTTTAAAAG
TGCTCATCATTGGAAAACGTTCTTCGGGGCGAAAACTCTCAAGGATCTTACCGCTGTTGAGATCCAGTTC
GATGTAACCCACTCGTGCACCCAACTGATCTTCAGCATCTTTTACTTTCACCAGCGTTTCTGGGTGAGCA
AAAACAGGAAGGCAAAATGCCGCAAAAAAGGGAATAAGGGCGACACGGAAATGTTGAATACTCATACTCT
TCCTTTTTCAATATTATTGAAGCATTTATCAGGGTTATTGTCTCATGAGCGGATACATATTTGAATGTAT
TTAGAAAAATAAACAAATAGGGGTTCCGCGCACATTTCCCCGAAAAGTGCCACCTGACGTCTAAGAAACC
ATTATTATCATGACATTAACCTATAAAAATAGGCGTATCACGAGGCCCTTTCGTCTTCAC
